>Addgene plasmid | pAc5.1B-MS2-GST-V5His6_V | analyzer sequence | sequence record 290204
CTTCAAGGAATTAATTCTATATTCTAAAAACACAAATGATACTTCTAAAAAAAATCATGAATGGCATCAA
CTCTGAATCAAATCTTTGCAGATGCACCTACTTCTCATTTCCACTGTCACATCATTTTTCCAGATCTCGC
TGCCTGTTATGTGGCCCACAAACCAAGACACGTTTTATGGCCATTAAAGCTGGCTGATCGTCGCCAAACA
CCAAATACATATCAATATGTACATTCGAGAAAGAAGCGATCAAAGAAGCGTCTTCGGGCGAGTAGGAGAA
TGCGGAGGAGAAGGAGAACGAGCTGATCTAGTATCTCTCCACAATCCAATGCCAACTGACCAACTGGCCA
TATTCGGAGCAATTTGAAGCCAATTTCCATCGCCTGGCGATCGCTCCATTCTTGGCTATATGTTTTTCAC
CGTTCCCGGGGCCATTTTCAAAGACTCGTCGGTAAGATAAGATTGTGTCACTCGCTGTCTCTCTTCATTT
GTCGAAGAATGCTGAGGAATTTCGCGATGACGTCGGCGAGTATTTTGAAGAATGAGAATAATTTGTATTT
ATACGAAAATCAGTTAGTGGAATTTTCTACAAAAACATGTTATCTATAGATAATTTTGTTGCAAAATATG
TTGACTATGACAAAGATTGTATGTATATACCTTTAATGTATTCTCATTTTCTTATGTATTTATAATGGCA
ATGATGATACTGATGATATTTTAAGATGATGCCAGACCACAGGCTGATTTCTGCGTCTTTTGCCGAACGC
AGTGCATGTGCGGTTGTTGTTTTTTGGAATAGTTTCAATTTTCGGACTGTCCGCTTTGATTTCAGTTTCT
TGGCTTATTCAAAAAGCAAAGTAAAGCCAAAAAAGCGAGATGGCAATACCAAATGCGGCAAAACGGTAGT
GGAAGGAAAGGGGTGCGGGGCAGCGGAAGGAAGGGTGGGGCGGGGCGTGGCGGGGTCTGTGGCTGGGCGC
GACGTCACCGACGTTGGAGCCACTCCTTTGACCATGTGTGCGTGTGTGTATTATTCGTGTCTCGCCACTC
GCCGGTTGTTTTTTTCTTTTTATCTCGCTCTCTCTAGCGCCATCTCGTACGCATGCTCAACGCACCGCAT
GTTGCCGTGTCCTTTATGCGTCATTTTGGCTCGAAATAGGCAATTATTTAAACAAAGATTAGTCAACGAA
AACGCTAAAATAAATAAGTCTACAATATGGTTACTTATTGCCATGTGTGTGCAGCCAACGATAGCAACAA
AAGCAACAACACAGTGGCTTTCCCTCTTTCACTTTTTGTTTGCAAGCGCGTGCGAGCAAGACGGCACGAC
CGGCAAACGCAATTACGCTGACAAAGAGCAGACGAAGTTTTGGCCGAAAAACATCAAGGCGCCTGATACG
AATGCATTTGCAATAACAATTGCGATATTTAATATTGTTTATGAAGCTGTTTGACTTCAAAACACACAAA
AAAAAAAATAAAACAAATTATTTGAAAGAGAATTAGGAATCGGACAGCTTATCGTTACGGGCTAACAGCA
CACCGAGACGAAATAGCTTACCTGACGTCACAGCCTCTGGAAGAACTGCCGCCAAGCAGAGAGAGAGAGA
AAAAGAGGGAGAGCAGCTTAGACCGCATGTGCTTGTGTGTGAGGCGTCTCTCTCTTCGTCTCCTGTTTGC
GCAAACGCATAGACTGCACTGAGAAAATCGATTACCTATTTTTTATGAATGAATATTTGCACTATTACTA
TTCAAAACTATTAAGATAGCAATCACATTCAATAGCCAAATACTATACCACCTGAGCGATGCAACGAAAT
GATCAATTTGAGCAAAAATGCTGCATATTTAGGACGGCATCATTATAGAAATGCTTCTTGCTGTGTACTT
TTCTCTCGTCTGGCAGCTGTTTCGCCGTTATTGTTAAAACCGGCTTAAGTTAGGTGTGTTTTCTACGACT
AGTGATGCCCCTACTAGAAGATGTGTGTTGCACAAATGTCCCTGAATAACCAATTTGAAGTGCAGATAGC
AGTAAACGTAAGCTAATATGAATATTATTTAACTGTAATGTTTTAATATCGCTGGACATTACTAATAAAC
CCACTATAAACACATGTACATATGTATGTTTTGGCATACAATGAGTAGTTGGGGAAAAAATGTGTAAAAG
CACCGTGACCATCACAGCATAAAGATAACCAGCTGAAGTATCGAATATGAGTAACCCCCAAATTGAATCA
CATGCCGCAACTGATAGGACCCATGGAAGTACACTCTTCATGGCGATATACAAGACACACACAAGCACGA
ACACCCAGTTGCGGAGGAAATTCTCCGTAAATGAAAACCCAATCGGCGAACAATTCATACCCATATATGG
TAAAAGTTTTGAACGCGACTTGAGAGCGGAGAGCATTGCGGCTGATAAGGTTTTAGCGCTAAGCGGGCTT
TATAAAACGGGCTGCGGGACCAGTTTTCATATCACTACCGTTTGAGTTCTTGTGCTGTGTGGATACTCCT
CCCGACACAAAGCCGCTCCATCAGCCAGCAGTCGTCTAATCCAGAGACCCCGGATCGGGGTACCAACATG
GCTTCTAACTTTACTCAGTTCGTTCTCGTCGACAATGGCGGAACTGGCGACGTGACTGTCGCCCCAAGCA
ACTTCGCTAACGGGGTCGCTGAATGGATCAGCTCTAACTCGCGATCACAGGCTTACAAAGTAACCTGTAG
CGTTCGTCAGAGCTCTGCGCAGAATCGCAAATACACCATCAAAGTCGAGGTGCCTAAAGTGGCAACCCAG
ACTGTTGGTGGTGAAGAGCTTCCTGTAGCCGGATGGAGATCTTACTTAAATATGGAACTAACCATTCCAA
TTTTCGCCACGAATTCCGACTGCGAGCTTATTGTTAAGGCAATGCAAGGTCTCCTAAAAGATGGAAACCC
GATTCCCTCGGCCATCGCGGCCAACTCCGGCATCTACGGAGGTGGAGGTGGATCTGCTAGCATGTCCCCT
ATACTAGGTTATTGGAAAATTAAGGGCCTTGTGCAACCCACTCGACTTCTTTTGGAATATCTTGAAGAAA
AATATGAAGAGCATTTGTATGAGCGCGATGAAGGTGATAAATGGCGAAACAAAAAGTTTGAATTGGGTTT
GGAGTTTCCCAATCTTCCTTATTATATTGATGGTGATGTTAAATTAACACAGTCTATGGCCATCATACGT
TATATAGCTGACAAGCACAACATGTTGGGTGGTTGTCCAAAAGAGCGTGCAGAGATTTCAATGCTTGAAG
GAGCGGTTTTGGATATTAGATACGGTGTTTCGAGAATTGCATATAGTAAAGACTTTGAAACTCTCAAAGT
TGATTTTCTTAGCAAGCTACCTGAAATGCTGAAAATGTTCGAAGATCGTTTATGTCATAAAACATATTTA
AATGGTGATCATGTAACCCATCCTGACTTCATGTTGTATGACGCTCTTGATGTTGTTTTATACATGGACC
CAATGTGCCTGGATGCGTTCCCAAAATTAGTTTGTTTTAAAAAACGTATTGAAGCTATCCCACAAATTGA
TAAGTACTTGAAATCCAGCAAGTATATAGCATGGCCTTTGCAGGGCTGGCAAGCCACGTTTGGTGGTGGC
GACCATCCTCCAAAAAGATCCCTAGAGGGCCCGCGGTTCGAAGGTAAGCCTATCCCTAACCCTCTCCTCG
GTCTCGATTCTACGCGTACCGGTCATCATCACCATCACCATTGAGTTTAAACCCGCTGATCAGCCTCGAC
TGTGCCTTCTAAGGCCTGAGCTCGCTGATCAGCCTCGATCGAGGATCCAGACATGATAAGATACATTGAT
GAGTTTGGACAAACCACAACTAGAATGCAGTGAAAAAAATGCTTTATTTGTGAAATTTGTGATGCTATTG
CTTTATTTGTAACCATTATAAGCTGCAATAAACAAGTTAACAACAACAATTGCATTCATTTTATGTTTCA
GGTTCAGGGGGAGGTGTGGGAGGTTTTTTAAAGCAAGTAAAACCTCTACAAATGTGGTATGGCTGATTAT
GATCAGTCGACCGATGCCCTTGAGAGCCTTCAACCCAGTCAGCTCCTTCCGGTGGGCGCGGGGCATGACT
ATCGTCGCCGCACTTATGACTGTCTTCTTTATCATGCAACTCGTAGGACAGGTGCCGGCAGCGCTCTGGG
TCATTTTCGGCGAGGACCGCTTTCGCTGGAGCGCGACGATGATCGGCCTGTCGCTTGCGGTATTCGGAAT
CTTGCACGCCCTCGCTCAAGCCTTCGTCACTGGTCCCGCCACCAAACGTTTCGGCGAGAAGCAGGCCATT
ATCGCCGGCATGGCGGCCGACGCGCTGGGCTACGTCTTGCTGGCGTTCGCGACGCGAGGCTGGATGGCCT
TCCCCATTATGATTCTTCTCGCTTCCGGCGGCATCGGGATGCCCGCGTTGCAGGCCATGCTGTCCAGGCA
GGTAGATGACGACCATCAGGGACAGCTTCAAGGATCGCTCGCGGCTCTTACCAGCCAGCAAAAGGCCAGG
AACCGTAAAAAGGCCGCGTTGCTGGCGTTTTTCCATAGGCTCCGCCCCCCTGACGAGCATCACAAAAATC
GACGCTCAAGTCAGAGGTGGCGAAACCCGACAGGACTATAAAGATACCAGGCGTTTCCCCCTGGAAGCTC
CCTCGTGCGCTCTCCTGTTCCGACCCTGCCGCTTACCGGATACCTGTCCGCCTTTCTCCCTTCGGGAAGC
GTGGCGCTTTCTCAATGCTCACGCTGTAGGTATCTCAGTTCGGTGTAGGTCGTTCGCTCCAAGCTGGGCT
GTGTGCACGAACCCCCCGTTCAGCCCGACCGCTGCGCCTTATCCGGTAACTATCGTCTTGAGTCCAACCC
GGTAAGACACGACTTATCGCCACTGGCAGCAGCCACTGGTAACAGGATTAGCAGAGCGAGGTATGTAGGC
GGTGCTACAGAGTTCTTGAAGTGGTGGCCTAACTACGGCTACACTAGAAGGACAGTATTTGGTATCTGCG
CTCTGCTGAAGCCAGTTACCTTCGGAAAAAGAGTTGGTAGCTCTTGATCCGGCAAACAAACCACCGCTGG
TAGCGGTGGTTTTTTTGTTTGCAAGCAGCAGATTACGCGCAGAAAAAAAGGATCTCAAGAAGATCCTTTG
ATCTTTTCTACGGGGTCTGACGCTCAGTGGAACGAAAACTCACGTTAAGGGATTTTGGTCATGAGATTAT
CAAAAAGGATCTTCACCTAGATCCTTTTAAATTAAAAATGAAGTTTTAAATCAATCTAAAGTATATATGA
GTAAACTTGGTCTGACAGTTACCAATGCTTAATCAGTGAGGCACCTATCTCAGCGATCTGTCTATTTCGT
TCATCCATAGTTGCCTGACTCCCCGTCGTGTAGATAACTACGATACGGGAGGGCTTACCATCTGGCCCCA
GTGCTGCAATGATACCGCGAGACCCACGCTCACCGGCTCCAGATTTATCAGCAATAAACCAGCCAGCCGG
AAGGGCCGAGCGCAGAAGTGGTCCTGCAACTTTATCCGCCTCCATCCAGTCTATTAATTGTTGCCGGGAA
GCTAGAGTAAGTAGTTCGCCAGTTAATAGTTTGCGCAACGTTGTTGCCATTGCTGCAGGCATCGTGGTGT
CACGCTCGTCGTTTGGTATGGCTTCATTCAGCTCCGGTTCCCAACGATCAAGGCGAGTTACATGATCCCC
CATGTTGTGCAAAAAAGCGGTTAGCTCCTTCGGTCCTCCGATCGTTGTCAGAAGTAAGTTGGCCGCAGTG
TTATCACTCATGGTTATGGCAGCACTGCATAATTCTCTTACTGTCATGCCATCCGTAAGATGCTTTTCTG
TGACTGGTGAGTACTCAACCAAGTCATTCTGAGAATAGTGTATGCGGCGACCGAGTTGCTCTTGCCCGGC
GTCAACACGGGATAATACCGCGCCACATAGCAGAACTTTAAAAGTGCTCATCATTGGAAAACGTTCTTCG
GGGCGAAAACTCTCAAGGATCTTACCGCTGTTGAGATCCAGTTCGATGTAACCCACTCGTGCACCCAACT
GATCTTCAGCATCTTTTACTTTCACCAGCGTTTCTGGGTGAGCAAAAACAGGAAGGCAAAATGCCGCAAA
AAAGGGAATAAGGGCGACACGGAAATGTTGAATACTCATACTCTTCCTTTTTCAATATTATTGAAGCATT
TATCAGGGTTATTGTCTCATGAGCGGATACATATTTGAATGTATTTAGAAAAATAAACAAATAGGGGTTC
CGCGCACATTTCCCCGAAAAGTGCCACCTGACGTCTAAGAAACCATTATTATCATGACATTAACCTATAA
AAATAGGCGTATCACGAGGCCCTTTCGT
Features (pLannotate 1.2.2; 10 found; start..end, strand, type, name):
     56..2568    +  promoter       Ac5 promoter: Drosophila melanogaster actin 5C promoter
   2591..2977    +  CDS            MS2: bacteriophage MS2 coat protein binds to a specific stem-loop structure in the viral RNA (Peabody, 1993)
   3002..3655    +  CDS            GST26_SCHJA: Experimental evidence at protein level: Swiss-Prot protein existence level 1. GST isoenzymes appear to play a central role in the parasite detoxification system. Other functions are also suspected including a role in increasing the solubility of haematin in the parasite gut. From Schistosoma japonicum (Blood fluke).
   3683..3724    +  CDS            V5 tag: epitope tag from simian virus 5
   3824..3958    -  polyA_signal   SV40 poly(A) signal: SV40 polyadenylation signal
   3981..4065    -  CDS            large T antigen (fragment): large T antigen from SV40 (simian virus 40)
   4066..4536    +  CDS            TcR (fragment): tetracycline efflux protein; tet; confers resistance to tetracycline
   4580..5168    -  rep_origin     ori: high-copy-number ColE1/pMB1/pBR322/pUC origin of replication
   5339..6199    -  CDS            AmpR: β-lactamase; bla; confers resistance to ampicillin, carbenicillin, and related antibiotics
   6200..6304    -  promoter       AmpR promoter: bla
